>Addgene plasmid #173329 | RVD-CT10 | addgene full sequence | sequence record 355453 | Addgene NGS Result
ACCAAATACTGTTCTTCTAGTGTAGCCGTAGTTAGGCCACCACTTCAAGAACTCTGTAGCACCGCCTACA
TACCTCGCTCTGCTAATCCTGTTACCAGTGGCTGCTGCCAGTGGCGATAAGTCGTGTCTTACCGGGTTGG
ACTCAAGACGATAGTTACCGGATAAGGCGCAGCGGTCGGGCTGAACGGGGGGTTCGTGCACACAGCCCAG
CTTGGAGCGAACGACCTACACCGAACTGAGATACCTACAGCGTGAGCTATGAGAAAGCGCCACGCTTCCC
GAAGGGAGAAAGGCGGACAGGTATCCGGTAAGCGGCAGGGTCGGAACAGGAGAGCGCACGAGGGAGCTTC
CAGGGGGAAACGCCTGGTATCTTTATAGTCCTGTCGGGTTTCGCCACCTCTGACTTGAGCGTCGATTTTT
GTGATGCTCGTCAGGGGGGCGGAGCCTATGGAAAAACGCCAGCAACGCGGCCTTTTTACGGTTCCTGGCC
TTTTGCTGGCCTTTTGCTCACATGTTCTTTCCTGCGTTATCCACAGAATCAGGGGATAACGCAGGAAAGA
ACATGAATTAATTCTCATGTTTGACAGCTTATCATCGATTAGCTTTAATGCGGTAGTTTATCACAGTTAA
ATTGCTAACGCAGTCAGGCACCGTGTATGAAATCTAACAATGCGCTCATCGTCATCCTCGGCACCGTCAC
CCTGGATGCTGTAGGCATAGGCTTGGTTATGCCGGTACTGCCGGGCCTCTTGCGGGATATCGTCCATTCC
GACAGCATCGCCAGTCACTATGGCGTGCTGCTAGCGCTATATGCGTTGATGCAATTTCTATGCGCACCCG
TTCTCGGAGCACTGTCCGACCGCTTTGGCCGCCGCCCAGTCCTGCTCGCTTCGCTACTTGGAGCCACTAT
CGACTACGCGATCATGGCGACCACACCCGTCCTGTGGATTCTCTACGCCGGACGCATCGTGGCCGGCATC
ACCGGCGCCACAGGTGCGGTTGCTGGCGCCTATATCGCCGACATCACCGATGGGGAAGATCGGGCTCGCC
ACTTCGGGCTCATGAGCGCTTGTTTCGGCGTGGGTATGGTGGCAGGCCCCGTGGCCGGGGGACTGTTGGG
CGCCATCTCCTTACATGCACCATTCCTTGCGGCGGCGGTGCTCAACGGCCTCAACCTACTACTGGGCTGC
TTCCTAATGCAGGAGTCGCATAAGGGAGAGCGCCGACCCATGCCCTTGAGAGCCTTCAACCCAGTCAGCT
CCTTCCGGTGGGCGCGGGGCATGACTATCGTCGCCGCACTTATGACTGTCTTCTTTATCATGCAACTCGT
AGGACAGGTGCCGGCAGCGCTCTGGGTCATTTTCGGCGAGGACCGCTTTCGCTGGAGCGCGACGATGATC
GGCCTGTCGCTTGCGGTATTCGGAATCTTGCACGCCCTCGCTCAAGCCTTCGTCACTGGTCCCGCCACCA
AACGTTTCGGCGAGAAGCAGGCCATTATCGCCGGCATGGCGGCCGACGCGCTGGGCTACGTCTTGCTGGC
GTTCGCGACGCGAGGCTGGATGGCCTTCCCCATTATGATTCTTCTCGCTTCCGGCGGCATCGGGATGCCC
GCGTTGCAGGCCATGCTGTCCAGGCAGGTAGATGACGACCATCAGGGACAGCTTCAAGGATCGCTCGCGG
CTCTTACCAGCCTAACTTCGATCATTGGACCGCTGATCGTCACGGCGATTTATGCCGCCTCGGCGAGCAC
ATGGAACGGGTTGGCATGGATTGTAGGCGCCGCCCTATACCTTGTCTGCCTCCCCGCGTTGCGTCGCGGT
GCATGGAGCCGGGCCACCTCGACCTGAATGGAAGCCGGCGGCACCTCGCTAACGGATTCACCACTCCAAG
AATTGGAGCCAATCAATTCTTGCGGAGAACTGTGAATGCGCAAACCAACCCTTGATCGGGGAAGAACAGT
ATGTCGAGCTATTTTTTGACTTACTGGGGATCAAGCCTGATTGGGAGAAAATAAAATATCCCCTATAGTG
AGTCGTATTACATGGTCATAGCTGTTTCCTGGCAGCTCTGGCCCGTGTCTCAAAATCTCTGATGTTACAT
TGCACAAGATAAAAATATATCATCATGCCTCCTCTAGACCAAAGCTGGTCTCATGACGCAATCGCTACAA
CTTGCTCGGGCGTCAGGCCGTGGGCTTGACAGAGAACTGGTAGAAGGCGCTGAACAGTCTCAAGAGCCTG
TTTGCCACCCCCATTACTAGCAATCGCTACAACTTGCGCTGGGGTTAGTCCGTGGGCTTGACAGAGAACT
GGTAGAAGGCGTTGGACGGTTTCAAGAGCCTGTTTGCCACCGTCATGAGAGCGAGACCATATCTGGTCGA
GCCACCCATGACCAAAATCCCTTAACGTGAGTTACGCGTCGTTCCACTGAGCGTCAGACCCCGTAGAAAA
GATCAAAGGATCTTCTTGAGATCCTTTTTTTCTGCGCGTAATCTGCTGCTTGCAAACAAAAAAACCACCG
CTACCAGCGGTGGTTTGTTTGCCGGATCAAGAGCTACCAACTCTTTTTCCGAAGGTAACTGGCTTCAGCA
GAGCGCAGAT
Features (pLannotate 1.2.2; 6 found; start..end, strand, type, name):
    526..565     -  rep_origin     RSF ori (fragment): Plasmids containing the RSF 1030 origin of replication can be propagated in E. coli cells that contain additional plasmids with compatible origins.
    581..609     +  promoter       tet promoter: E. coli promoter for tetracycline efflux protein gene
    657..1847    +  CDS            TcR: tetracycline efflux protein; tet; confers resistance to tetracycline
   1945..2019    +  CDS            KanR (fragment): aminoglycoside phosphotransferase; aphA-3; confers resistance to kanamycin
   2022..2040    -  promoter       T7 promoter: promoter for bacteriophage T7 RNA polymerase
   2466..454     +  rep_origin     ori (across the origin): high-copy-number ColE1/pMB1/pBR322/pUC origin of replication
