[The description below was written by a language model from this plasmid's Addgene catalogue record and pLannotate feature annotations shown in this document.]
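Description:
RVD-CT10 is a small (about 2.6 kb) bacterial cloning plasmid that serves as one module in a library for one-step assembly of custom TALE repeat arrays, such as those used to build DdCBE mitochondrial base editors or other TALE-based proteins. The backbone is described as a "TetR T vector", a TA-cloning vector into whose TA site the insert was placed. It is maintained in E. coli at high copy through a ColE1/pUC-type origin of replication and is selected with tetracycline, using the TcR efflux-protein gene driven by its native tet promoter. The annotation also picks up a short RSF origin fragment, a short kanamycin-resistance gene fragment and a T7 promoter. These appear to be leftover backbone remnants rather than functional parts, and kanamycin is not listed as a selection.

The payload is a synthetic dimer of two TALE repeats carrying the repeat-variable diresidues HD and NG, which by the standard TALE code recognise cytosine and thymine respectively (hence "CT" in the name). It is designated for position 10 of the array. The feature table does not annotate the RVD insert itself; it presumably lies in the unannotated stretch between the T7 promoter and the origin, but the record does not confirm this. The record also does not state the flanking restriction sites or overhangs that direct ordered assembly. No expression promoter for the repeats is indicated, which fits its role as a donor module: the dimer is combined with modules for other positions and moved into a destination vector that supplies the remaining TALE scaffold and effector domains. The associated work applied such arrays to mitochondrial DNA base editing for modelling disease in zebrafish.
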