Addgene plasmid #173329: RVD-CT10
Purpose: One-step assembly of custom RVD arrays to construct DdCBE, TALE, etc.
Depositing lab: Bin Shen. Depositing organization: Nanjing Medical University. Publication: Precision modeling of mitochondrial diseases in zebrafish via DdCBE-mediated mtDNA base editing. Guo J, Zhang X, Chen X, Sun H, Dai Y, Wang J, Qian X, Tan L, Lou X, Shen B. Cell Discov. 2021 Sep 3;7(1):78. doi: 10.1038/s41421-021-00307-9. PubMed 34480028.
Backbone
  Vector backbone: TetR T vector
  Vector type: Unspecified
Growth in bacteria
  Bacterial resistance: Tetracycline, 10 μg/mL
  Growth temperature: 37°C
  Growth strain: DH5alpha
  Copy number: High Copy
Gene/Insert
  Gene/Insert name: HD-NG dimer RVD at Position10
  Species: Synthetic
  Mutation: no
  Cloning method: Restriction Enzyme; 5′ cloning site Unknown (unknown if destroyed)
Terms and licenses: Academic/Nonprofit Terms; Industry Terms: Not Available to Industry
Depositor comments: RVD is inserted into TA site of TetR T vector
How to cite: RVD-CT10 was a gift from Bin Shen (Addgene plasmid # 173329 ; http://n2t.net/addgene:173329 ; RRID:Addgene_173329)
