>Addgene plasmid #173329 | RVD-CT10 | depositor partial sequence | sequence record 336284 | RVD flanked by two Bsa I sites
GGTCTCGCTCTCATGACGGTGGCAAACAGGCTCTTGAAACCGTCCAACGCCTTCTACCAGTTCTCTGTCA
AGCCCACGGACTAACCCCAGCGCAAGTTGTAGCGATTGCTAGTAATGGGGGTGGCAAACAGGCTCTTGAG
ACTGTTCAGCGCCTTCTACCAGTTCTCTGTCAAGCCCACGGCCTGACGCCCGAGCAAGTTGTAGCGATTG
CGTCATGAGACC
